>Addgene plasmid #180744 | pMYT091 | addgene full sequence | sequence record 369789 | Addgene NGS Result
ACCTTATAGCAAATAGCATTTTCAATAAAAATGTGACATACAGACTTCCACTTTTCTTGCTTTTCTCATG
CTCTGTGTGATGCTACTGTTAAATCCTCCACCTCTTACCCGACTCATGTCTTCTAGCGAAGACATTGTAA
TGCCTGCAGGTCAACTAGTCCGCGGCGGAGGACTTTACGGTGTCTAGATGACGAATTCGGCACGGTATGT
TTTAAGGCCCGCGGCACCACATTTTGGCATACGTCGGGACATTGGCGGCTGAATAGATTATACCCGTCGC
CCTTTTTTCATCTCTCCTTTTCTTTTTGTCGTAAGCAAATTACAGAATTGAATATTTGAATAACCCTAAA
AAAAATGCCACTCCCCTAAAAACAAACCAGATTAAGTTGCAAGAAATAGACTGATTGGAACATACGGGTC
CTATTCAGTGCTCAATAAAAATTAAAATAATGTGATCAAACAACCCGAGACTATTCTTGAATTAGCATTA
GCCACTATAAATTTTAACATTTTTCAGAGTCTTTCGTGCGGGGACCGTAAATATTAGCATTGACCTTGTC
AATGAAGTAATTGTCTTTGATTTTAACCGTGTTAAAGATTTCGCAAAAGAGAAAGCTTGCTGGCTTGGAG
CAGTAACTTTTTTTGATTTTTTTTTACAAGCACACATGCTTTTGCCTTTAGAATATTACGGCTCCTCATG
TGGATAGTAAAAACTTGACCGTTGCGGCCGCACGGTTATCCACAGAATCAGGGGATAACGCAGGAAAGAA
CATGTGAGCAAAAGGCCAGCAAAAGGCCAGGAACCGTAAAAAGGCCGCGTTGCTGGCGTTTTTCCATAGG
CTCCGCCCCCCTGACGAGCATCACAAAAATCGACGCTCAAGTCAGAGGTGGCGAAACCCGACAGGACTAT
AAAGATACCAGGCGTTTCCCCCTGGAAGCTCCCTCGTGCGCTCTCCTGTTCCGACCCTGCCGCTTACCGG
ATACCTGTCCGCCTTTCTCCCTTCGGGAAGCGTGGCGCTTTCTCATAGCTCACGCTGTAGGTATCTCAGT
TCGGTGTAGGTCGTTCGCTCCAAGCTGGGCTGTGTGCACGAACCCCCCGTTCAGCCCGACCGCTGCGCCT
TATCCGGTAACTATCGTCTTGAGTCCAACCCGGTAAGACACGACTTATCGCCACTGGCAGCAGCCACTGG
TAACAGGATTAGCAGAGCGAGGTATGTAGGCGGTGCTACAGAGTTCTTGAAGTGGTGGCCTAACTACGGC
TACACTAGAAGAACAGTATTTGGTATCTGCGCTCTGCTGAAGCCAGTTACCTTCGGAAAAAGAGTTGGTA
GCTCTTGATCCGGCAAACAAACCACCGCTGGTAGCGGTGGTTTTTTTGTTTGCAAGCAGCAGATTACGCG
CAGAAAAAAAGGATCTCAAGAAGATCCTTTGATCTTTTCTACGGGGTCTGACGCTCAGTGGAACGAAAAC
TCACGTTAAGGGATTTTGGTCATGACTGATCCTTCAACTCAGCAAAAGTTCGATTTATTCAACAAAGCCA
CGTTGTGTCTCAAAATCTCTGATGTTACATTGCACAAGATAAAAATATATCATCATGAACAATAAAACTG
TCTGCTTACATAAACAGTAATACAAGGGGTGTTATGAGCCATATTCAACGGGAAACGTCTTGCTCCAGGC
CGCGATTAAATTCCAACATGGATGCTGATTTATATGGGTATAAATGGGCTCGCGATAATGTCGGGCAATC
AGGTGCGACAATCTATCGATTGTATGGGAAGCCCGATGCGCCAGAGTTGTTTCTGAAACATGGCAAAGGT
AGCGTTGCCAATGATGTTACAGATGAGATGGTCAGACTAAACTGGCTGACGGAATTTATGCCTCTTCCGA
CCATCAAGCATTTTATCCGTACTCCTGATGATGCATGGTTACTCACCACTGCGATCCCCGGGAAAACAGC
ATTCCAGGTATTAGAAGAATATCCTGATTCAGGTGAAAATATTGTTGATGCGCTGGCAGTGTTCCTGCGC
CGGTTGCATTCGATTCCTGTTTGTAATTGTCCTTTTAACAGCGATCGCGTATTTCGCCTCGCTCAGGCGC
AATCACGAATGAATAACGGTTTGGTTGATGCGAGTGATTTTGATGACGAGCGTAATGGCTGGCCTGTTGA
ACAAGTCTGGAAAGAAATGCATAAGCTTTTGCCATTCTCACCGGATTCAGTCGTCACTCATGGTGATTTC
TCACTTGATAACCTTATTTTTGACGAGGGGAAATTAATAGGTTGTATTGATGTTGGACGAGTCGGAATCG
CAGACCGATACCAGGATCTTGCCATCCTATGGAACTGCCTCGGTGAGTTTTCTCCTTCATTACAGAAACG
GCTTTTTCAAAAATATGGTATTGATAATCCTGATATGAATAAATTGCAGTTTCATTTGATGCTCGATGAG
TTTTTCTAATCAGAATTGGTTAATTGGTTGTAACACGCGGCCGCTACGCCCCAGCTTTACTACGTGGATG
ATACAGTAAGCACATACATATTGACGGCATCTAATCGTTCTAAACGGAAAAATAGGCGCTGATTTGATCC
ACTTCGGTTAGGTAACCGCTGATGCCAACGATCTAGGGCCCTTCCATTTTAGGAAAAAGGGTATATACTC
TGATGCCCTGTCTGGCCGAACATTCGTATATGTGGATGTATCGTGATCCGTTCGTATTCAATAAAAGTGT
AACGATCTCATCTCAAGTCAAAAGTGAGAAGGGAATAACTAAAAAAGAAAAACTGATATTTTGACGTGAC
GTGGTTTATTAGCAAGTATGTTTCAACCATTCTCAGCGTAAACCCTATCACAATAACGCCTCTATGAAAA
GTTTAACATTTTGTCTATCTCGGTTCAATCAGTTGAATAGCGA
Features (pLannotate 1.2.2; 2 found; start..end, strand, type, name):
    831..1419    -  rep_origin     ori: high-copy-number ColE1/pMB1/pBR322/pUC origin of replication
   1644..2459    +  CDS            KanR: aminoglycoside phosphotransferase; aph(3')-Ia; confers resistance to kanamycin in bacteria or G418 (Geneticin®) in eukaryotes
