[The description below was written by a language model from this plasmid's Addgene catalogue record and pLannotate feature annotations shown in this document.]
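Description:
pMYT091 is a small (about 2.9 kb) synthetic-biology plasmid from a multiplex MoClo toolkit (MYT) for engineering Saccharomyces cerevisiae, built on the pYTK090 backbone from the related yeast toolkit. It is propagated in E. coli as a high-copy plasmid. The feature table identifies only two elements: a ColE1/pUC-type origin of replication and a KanR cassette encoding an aminoglycoside phosphotransferase (aph(3')-Ia), which matches the kanamycin selection listed in the catalogue. No yeast origin of replication or yeast selectable marker is annotated. This fits the stated purpose of markerless chromosomal integration rather than episomal maintenance in yeast.

The payload is recorded as the "Int.7 Spacer", a synthetic insert intended for markerless integration at the Int.7 locus of the yeast genome. The annotation software found no features in the remaining roughly 1.5 kb outside the origin and resistance gene. The spacer itself, any homology to the Int.7 locus and any assembly or linearisation sites are therefore not described in the record, and their arrangement cannot be stated. The record gives no promoter, coding sequence, tag or reporter for the insert, and the cloning sites are listed as unknown. By its name and purpose, the construct appears to act as a spacer that occupies the Int.7 position within the toolkit's multiplexed integration scheme instead of delivering an expression cassette there. The record does not say exactly how it is used in that workflow.
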