Addgene plasmid #180744: pMYT091
Purpose: Markerless yeast integration Spacer at Int.7 locus to used in the Ellis MYT system
Depositing lab: Tom Ellis. Depositing organization: Imperial College London. Publication: A Multiplex MoClo Toolkit for Extensive and Flexible Engineering of Saccharomyces cerevisiae. Shaw WM, Khalil AS, Ellis T. ACS Synth Biol. 2023 Nov 6. doi: 10.1021/acssynbio.3c00423. PubMed 37930278.
Backbone
  Vector backbone: pYTK090
  Backbone manufacturer: John Dueber
  Vector type: Synthetic Biology
Growth in bacteria
  Bacterial resistance: Kanamycin, 50 μg/mL
  Growth temperature: 37°C
  Growth strain: DH5alpha
  Copy number: High Copy
Gene/Insert
  Gene/Insert name: Int.7 Spacer
  Species: Synthetic
  Cloning method: Restriction Enzyme; 5′ cloning site Unknown (unknown if destroyed)
Terms and licenses: Academic/Nonprofit Terms; Industry Terms: Not Available to Industry
How to cite: pMYT091 was a gift from Tom Ellis (Addgene plasmid # 180744 ; http://n2t.net/addgene:180744 ; RRID:Addgene_180744)
